Addgene plasmid #111648: ACS_10
Purpose: Funclib design ACS_10
Depositing lab: Sarel Fleishman. Depositing organization: Weizmann Institute of Science. Publication: Automated Design of Efficient and Functionally Diverse Enzyme Repertoires. Khersonsky O, Lipsh R, Avizemer Z, Ashani Y, Goldsmith M, Leader H, Dym O, Rogotner S, Trudeau DL, Prilusky J, Amengual-Rigo P, Guallar V, Tawfik DS, Fleishman SJ. Mol Cell. 2018 Oct 4;72(1):178-186.e5. doi: 10.1016/j.molcel.2018.08.033. Epub 2018 Sep 27. PubMed 30270109.
Backbone
  Vector backbone: pET21
  Backbone manufacturer: NEB
  Backbone size w/o insert (bp): 5367
  Total vector size (bp): 7323
  Vector type: Bacterial Expression
Growth in bacteria
  Bacterial resistance: Ampicillin, 100 μg/mL
  Growth temperature: 37°C
  Growth strain: DH5alpha
  Copy number: High Copy
Gene/Insert
  Gene/Insert name: ACS_10 (alt name: Funclib design ACS_10)
  Species: Synthetic
  Insert size (bp): 1956
  Tag / fusion protein: 6xHis (C terminal on backbone)
  Cloning method: Restriction Enzyme; 5′ cloning site NdeI (not destroyed); 3′ cloning site XhoI (not destroyed)
  Sequencing primers: 5′ TAATACGACTCACTATAGGGGAATTG; 3′ CTAGCATAACCCCTTGGGGCCTCTAAACGG
Terms and licenses: Academic/Nonprofit Terms; Industry Terms: Not Available to Industry
How to cite: ACS_10 was a gift from Sarel Fleishman (Addgene plasmid # 111648 ; http://n2t.net/addgene:111648 ; RRID:Addgene_111648)
