[The description below was written by a language model from this plasmid's Addgene catalogue record and pLannotate feature annotations shown in this document.]
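Description:
ACS_10 is a bacterial expression plasmid of about 7.3 kb built on the pET21 backbone. It carries a synthetic 1,956 bp open reading frame described in the record as a FuncLib design, that is, a computationally designed enzyme variant. Automated annotation matches the coding sequence to acetyl-CoA synthetase (acs) from Salmonella typhimurium, indicating that this enzyme was the template for the design. The record does not state which positions were altered or what activity the variant is meant to have. The insert sits between NdeI and XhoI sites, both retained, and reads in frame into the backbone-encoded C-terminal 6xHis tag. The annotation tool labels this tag as a fragment of a longer His tag. The short "SET1" fragment called just downstream is most likely a sequence-similarity hit within the T7-derived region preceding the terminator, not a functional fusion partner.

Expression follows the standard pET arrangement. A T7 promoter with an adjacent lac operator and the T7 gene 10 ribosome binding site drives transcription, which ends at the T7 terminator. The plasmid-borne lacI gene supplies repressor, so expression stays off until IPTG induction in a host that provides T7 RNA polymerase. Propagation relies on a pBR322-type origin with the bom and rop elements, selection is by ampicillin resistance (bla), and an f1 origin is also present. The tetracycline resistance fragments are nonfunctional pBR322 remnants. The depositor sequence and the repository's sequencing result show the same feature set and differ by only four nucleotides in total length. The construct is suited to producing and purifying the His-tagged designed enzyme in E. coli for biochemical characterisation.
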