Features (pLannotate 1.2.2; 19 found; start..end, strand, type, name):
     12..467     +  rep_origin     f1 ori (sequence partly withheld): f1 bacteriophage origin of replication; arrow indicates direction of (+) strand synthesis
    494..598     +  promoter       AmpR promoter: bla
    599..1459    +  CDS            AmpR: β-lactamase; bla; confers resistance to ampicillin, carbenicillin, and related antibiotics
   1630..2218    +  rep_origin     ori: high-copy-number ColE1/pMB1/pBR322/pUC origin of replication
   2404..2546    -  misc_feature   bom: basis of mobility region from pBR322
   2648..2839    -  CDS            rop: Rop protein, which maintains plasmids at low copy number; rop
   2856..3236    +  CDS            YPB1_ECOLX: Protein predicted: Swiss-Prot protein existence level 4. From Escherichia coli.
   3308..3599    -  CDS            TcR (fragment): tetracycline efflux protein; tet; confers resistance to tetracycline
   3614..3635    -  protein_bind   CAP binding site: CAP binding activates transcription in the presence of cAMP. E. coli catabolite activator protein
   3648..4730    -  CDS            lacI: lac repressor; lacI; The lac repressor binds to the lac operator to inhibit transcription in E. coli. This inhibition can be relieved by adding lactose or isopropyl-β-D-thiogalactopyranoside (IPTG).
   4731..4808    -  promoter       lacI promoter: lacI
   4816..5095    -  CDS            TcR (fragment): tetracycline efflux protein; tet; confers resistance to tetracycline
   5117..5135    +  promoter       T7 promoter: promoter for bacteriophage T7 RNA polymerase
   5136..5160    +  protein_bind   lac operator: The lac repressor binds to the lac operator to inhibit transcription in E. coli. This inhibition can be relieved by adding lactose or isopropyl-β-D-thiogalactopyranoside (IPTG). lac repressor encoded by lacI
   5175..5197    +  RBS            RBS: efficient ribosome binding site from bacteriophage T7 gene 10 (Olins and Rangwala, 1989)
   5205..7160    +  CDS            acs: ACSA_SALTY - Experimental evidence at protein level: Swiss-Prot protein existence level 1. Enables the cell to use acetate during aerobic growth to generate energy via the TCA cycle, and biosynthetic compounds via the glyoxylate shunt. Acetylates CheY, the response regulator involved in flagellar movement and chemotaxis. From Salmonella typhimurium (strain LT2 / SGSC1412 / ATCC 700720).
   7167..7184    +  CDS            9xHis (fragment): 9xHis affinity tag
   7194..7243    +  CDS            SET1 (fragment): solubility-enhancement tag derived from T7 phage gene 10B
   7251..7298    +  terminator     T7 terminator: transcription terminator for bacteriophage T7 RNA polymerase
>Addgene plasmid #111648 | ACS_10 | depositor full sequence | sequence record 209864 | ACS_10 sequence 7323 bps
TGGCGAATGGG
[124 nt withheld, positions 12-135]
C
[91 nt withheld, positions 137-227]
A
[49 nt withheld, positions 229-277]
CCTTTGACGTTGGAGTCCACGTTCTTT
[37 nt withheld, positions 305-341]
ACCCTATCTCGGTCTATTCTTTTGATTTATAAGGGATTTTGCCGATTTCGGCCTATTGGTTAAAAAATGA
GCTGATTTAACAAAAATTTAACGCGAATTTTAACAAAATATTAACGTTTACAATTTCAGGTGGCACTTTT
CGGGGAAATGTGCGCGGAACCCCTATTTGTTTATTTTTCTAAATACATTCAAATATGTATCCGCTCATGA
GACAATAACCCTGATAAATGCTTCAATAATATTGAAAAAGGAAGAGTATGAGTATTCAACATTTCCGTGT
CGCCCTTATTCCCTTTTTTGCGGCATTTTGCCTTCCTGTTTTTGCTCACCCAGAAACGCTGGTGAAAGTA
AAAGATGCTGAAGATCAGTTGGGTGCACGAGTGGGTTACATCGAACTGGATCTCAACAGCGGTAAGATCC
TTGAGAGTTTTCGCCCCGAAGAACGTTTTCCAATGATGAGCACTTTTAAAGTTCTGCTATGTGGCGCGGT
ATTATCCCGTATTGACGCCGGGCAAGAGCAACTCGGTCGCCGCATACACTATTCTCAGAATGACTTGGTT
GAGTACTCACCAGTCACAGAAAAGCATCTTACGGATGGCATGACAGTAAGAGAATTATGCAGTGCTGCCA
TAACCATGAGTGATAACACTGCGGCCAACTTACTTCTGACAACGATCGGAGGACCGAAGGAGCTAACCGC
TTTTTTGCACAACATGGGGGATCATGTAACTCGCCTTGATCGTTGGGAACCGGAGCTGAATGAAGCCATA
CCAAACGACGAGCGTGACACCACGATGCCTGCAGCAATGGCAACAACGTTGCGCAAACTATTAACTGGCG
AACTACTTACTCTAGCTTCCCGGCAACAATTAATAGACTGGATGGAGGCGGATAAAGTTGCAGGACCACT
TCTGCGCTCGGCCCTTCCGGCTGGCTGGTTTATTGCTGATAAATCTGGAGCCGGTGAGCGTGGGTCTCGC
GGTATCATTGCAGCACTGGGGCCAGATGGTAAGCCCTCCCGTATCGTAGTTATCTACACGACGGGGAGTC
AGGCAACTATGGATGAACGAAATAGACAGATCGCTGAGATAGGTGCCTCACTGATTAAGCATTGGTAACT
GTCAGACCAAGTTTACTCATATATACTTTAGATTGATTTAAAACTTCATTTTTAATTTAAAAGGATCTAG
GTGAAGATCCTTTTTGATAATCTCATGACCAAAATCCCTTAACGTGAGTTTTCGTTCCACTGAGCGTCAG
ACCCCGTAGAAAAGATCAAAGGATCTTCTTGAGATCCTTTTTTTCTGCGCGTAATCTGCTGCTTGCAAAC
AAAAAAACCACCGCTACCAGCGGTGGTTTGTTTGCCGGATCAAGAGCTACCAACTCTTTTTCCGAAGGTA
ACTGGCTTCAGCAGAGCGCAGATACCAAATACTGTCCTTCTAGTGTAGCCGTAGTTAGGCCACCACTTCA
AGAACTCTGTAGCACCGCCTACATACCTCGCTCTGCTAATCCTGTTACCAGTGGCTGCTGCCAGTGGCGA
TAAGTCGTGTCTTACCGGGTTGGACTCAAGACGATAGTTACCGGATAAGGCGCAGCGGTCGGGCTGAACG
GGGGGTTCGTGCACACAGCCCAGCTTGGAGCGAACGACCTACACCGAACTGAGATACCTACAGCGTGAGC
TATGAGAAAGCGCCACGCTTCCCGAAGGGAGAAAGGCGGACAGGTATCCGGTAAGCGGCAGGGTCGGAAC
AGGAGAGCGCACGAGGGAGCTTCCAGGGGGAAACGCCTGGTATCTTTATAGTCCTGTCGGGTTTCGCCAC
CTCTGACTTGAGCGTCGATTTTTGTGATGCTCGTCAGGGGGGCGGAGCCTATGGAAAAACGCCAGCAACG
CGGCCTTTTTACGGTTCCTGGCCTTTTGCTGGCCTTTTGCTCACATGTTCTTTCCTGCGTTATCCCCTGA
TTCTGTGGATAACCGTATTACCGCCTTTGAGTGAGCTGATACCGCTCGCCGCAGCCGAACGACCGAGCGC
AGCGAGTCAGTGAGCGAGGAAGCGGAAGAGCGCCTGATGCGGTATTTTCTCCTTACGCATCTGTGCGGTA
TTTCACACCGCATATATGGTGCACTCTCAGTACAATCTGCTCTGATGCCGCATAGTTAAGCCAGTATACA
CTCCGCTATCGCTACGTGACTGGGTCATGGCTGCGCCCCGACACCCGCCAACACCCGCTGACGCGCCCTG
ACGGGCTTGTCTGCTCCCGGCATCCGCTTACAGACAAGCTGTGACCGTCTCCGGGAGCTGCATGTGTCAG
AGGTTTTCACCGTCATCACCGAAACGCGCGAGGCAGCTGCGGTAAAGCTCATCAGCGTGGTCGTGAAGCG
ATTCACAGATGTCTGCCTGTTCATCCGCGTCCAGCTCGTTGAGTTTCTCCAGAAGCGTTAATGTCTGGCT
TCTGATAAAGCGGGCCATGTTAAGGGCGGTTTTTTCCTGTTTGGTCACTGATGCCTCCGTGTAAGGGGGA
TTTCTGTTCATGGGGGTAATGATACCGATGAAACGAGAGAGGATGCTCACGATACGGGTTACTGATGATG
AACATGCCCGGTTACTGGAACGTTGTGAGGGTAAACAACTGGCGGTATGGATGCGGCGGGACCAGAGAAA
AATCACTCAGGGTCAATGCCAGCGCTTCGTTAATACAGATGTAGGTGTTCCACAGGGTAGCCAGCAGCAT
CCTGCGATGCAGATCCGGAACATAATGGTGCAGGGCGCTGACTTCCGCGTTTCCAGACTTTACGAAACAC
GGAAACCGAAGACCATTCATGTTGTTGCTCAGGTCGCAGACGTTTTGCAGCAGCAGTCGCTTCACGTTCG
CTCGCGTATCGGTGATTCATTCTGCTAACCAGTAAGGCAACCCCGCCAGCCTAGCCGGGTCCTCAACGAC
AGGAGCACGATCATGCGCACCCGTGGGGCCGCCATGCCGGCGATAATGGCCTGCTTCTCGCCGAAACGTT
TGGTGGCGGGACCAGTGACGAAGGCTTGAGCGAGGGCGTGCAAGATTCCGAATACCGCAAGCGACAGGCC
GATCATCGTCGCGCTCCAGCGAAAGCGGTCCTCGCCGAAAATGACCCAGAGCGCTGCCGGCACCTGTCCT
ACGAGTTGCATGATAAAGAAGACAGTCATAAGTGCGGCGACGATAGTCATGCCCCGCGCCCACCGGAAGG
AGCTGACTGGGTTGAAGGCTCTCAAGGGCATCGGTCGAGATCCCGGTGCCTAATGAGTGAGCTAACTTAC
ATTAATTGCGTTGCGCTCACTGCCCGCTTTCCAGTCGGGAAACCTGTCGTGCCAGCTGCATTAATGAATC
GGCCAACGCGCGGGGAGAGGCGGTTTGCGTATTGGGCGCCAGGGTGGTTTTTCTTTTCACCAGTGAGACG
GGCAACAGCTGATTGCCCTTCACCGCCTGGCCCTGAGAGAGTTGCAGCAAGCGGTCCACGCTGGTTTGCC
CCAGCAGGCGAAAATCCTGTTTGATGGTGGTTAACGGCGGGATATAACATGAGCTGTCTTCGGTATCGTC
GTATCCCACTACCGAGATATCCGCACCAACGCGCAGCCCGGACTCGGTAATGGCGCGCATTGCGCCCAGC
GCCATCTGATCGTTGGCAACCAGCATCGCAGTGGGAACGATGCCCTCATTCAGCATTTGCATGGTTTGTT
GAAAACCGGACATGGCACTCCAGTCGCCTTCCCGTTCCGCTATCGGCTGAATTTGATTGCGAGTGAGATA
TTTATGCCAGCCAGCCAGACGCAGACGCGCCGAGACAGAACTTAATGGGCCCGCTAACAGCGCGATTTGC
TGGTGACCCAATGCGACCAGATGCTCCACGCCCAGTCGCGTACCGTCTTCATGGGAGAAAATAATACTGT
TGATGGGTGTCTGGTCAGAGACATCAAGAAATAACGCCGGAACATTAGTGCAGGCAGCTTCCACAGCAAT
GGCATCCTGGTCATCCAGCGGATAGTTAATGATCAGCCCACTGACGCGTTGCGCGAGAAGATTGTGCACC
GCCGCTTTACAGGCTTCGACGCCGCTTCGTTCTACCATCGACACCACCACGCTGGCACCCAGTTGATCGG
CGCGAGATTTAATCGCCGCGACAATTTGCGACGGCGCGTGCAGGGCCAGACTGGAGGTGGCAACGCCAAT
CAGCAACGACTGTTTGCCCGCCAGTTGTTGTGCCACGCGGTTGGGAATGTAATTCAGCTCCGCCATCGCC
GCTTCCACTTTTTCCCGCGTTTTCGCAGAAACGTGGCTGGCCTGGTTCACCACGCGGGAAACGGTCTGAT
AAGAGACACCGGCATACTCTGCGACATCGTATAACGTTACTGGTTTCACATTCACCACCCTGAATTGACT
CTCTTCCGGGCGCTATCATGCCATACCGCGAAAGGTTTTGCGCCATTCGATGGTGTCCGGGATCTCGACG
CTCTCCCTTATGCGACTCCTGCATTAGGAAGCAGCCCAGTAGTAGGTTGAGGCCGTTGAGCACCGCCGCC
GCAAGGAATGGTGCATGCAAGGAGATGGCGCCCAACAGTCCCCCGGCCACGGGGCCTGCCACCATACCCA
CGCCGAAACAAGCGCTCATGAGCCCGAAGTGGCGAGCCCGATCTTCCCCATCGGTGATGTCGGCGATATA
GGCGCCAGCAACCGCACCTGTGGCGCCGGTGATGCCGGCCACGATGCGTCCGGCGTAGAGGATCGAGATC
TCGATCCCGCGAAATTAATACGACTCACTATAGGGGAATTGTGAGCGGATAACAATTCCCCTCTAGAAAT
AATTTTGTTTAACTTTAAGAAGGAGATATACATATGTCTCAGACCCACAAACACCCGGTTCCGCCGAACA
TCGCGGCGAACGCGTGGATCAACCCGGAACAGTACGAAGCGATGTACAAACAGTCTATCAACGACCCGGA
CACCTTCTGGCGTGAACAGGGTAAAATCCTGGACTGGATCAAACCGTACACCCGTGTTAAAAACACCTCT
TTCGAACCGGGTAACGTTTCTATCCGTTGGTACGAAGACGGTACCCTGAACCTGGCGTACAACTGCCTGG
ACCGTCACCTGGAAGAACGTGGTGACCAGACCGCGATCATCTGGGAAGGTGACGACCCGTCTGAATCTCG
TCACATCACCTACCGTGAACTGCACCGTGACGTTTGCCGTTTCGCGAACGTTCTGAAAGCGCTGGGTATC
AAAAAAGGTGACGTTGTTGCGATCTACATGCCGATGGTTCCGGAAGCGGCGGTTGCGATGCTGGCGTGCG
CGCGTATCGGTGCGATCCACTCTGTTATCTTCGGTGGTTTCTCTCCGGAAGCGGTTGCGGGTCGTATCAT
CGACTCTAACTCTCGTCTGGTTATCACCGCGGACGAAGGTGTTCGTGCGGGTCGTTCTATCCCGCTGAAA
AAGAACGTTGACGAAGCGCTGAAAAACCCGAACGTTACCTCTGTTGAACACGTTATCGTTTTCAAACGTA
CCGGTGGTGACATCGACTGGCAGGAAGGTCGTGACCTGTGGTGGCGTGACCTGATCGAAAAAGCGTCTCC
GGAACACCAGCCGGAACCGATGAACGCGGAAGACCCGCTGTTCATCCTGTACACCTCTGGTTCTACCGGT
AAACCGAAAGGTGTTCTGCACACCACCGGTGGTTACCTGGTTTACGCGGCGACCACCTTCAAATACGTTT
TCGACTACCACCCGGGTGACATCTACTGGTGCACCGCGGACGTTGGTTGGGCGACCGGTCACACCTTTCT
GCTGTACGGTCCGCTGGCGTGCGGTGCGACCACCCTGATGTTCGAAGGTGTTCCGAACTGGCCGACCCCG
TCTCGTATGGCGCAGGTTGTTGACAAACACCAGGTTAACATCCTGTATACCGCGCCGACCGCGATCCGTG
CGCTGATGGCGGAAGGTGACAAAGCGATCGAAGGTACCGACCGTTCTTCTCTGCGTATCCTGGGTTCTAC
CGGTGAACCGATCAACCCGGAAGCGTGGGAATGGTACTGGAAAAAAATCGGTAACGAACGTTGCCCGGTT
GTTGACACCTGGTGGCAGACCGAAACCGGTGGTGCGATGATCACCCCGCTGCCGGGTGCGATCGAACTGA
AACCGGGTTCTGCGACCCGTCCGTTCTTCGGTGTTCAGCCGGCGCTGGTTGACAACGAAGGTAACCCGCA
GGAAGGTGCGACCGAAGGTAACCTGGTTATCACCGACTCTTGGCCGGGTCAGGCGCGTACCCTGTACGGT
GACCACGAACGTTTCGAACAGACCTACTTCTCTACCTTCAAAGGTATGTACTTCTCTGGTGACGGTGCGC
GTCGTGACGAAGACGGTTACTACTGGATCACCGGTCGTGTTGACGACGTTCTGAACGTTTCTGGTCACCG
TCTGGGTACCGCGGAAATCGAATCTGCGCTGGTTGCGCACCCGAAAATCGCGGAAGCGGCGGTTGTTGGT
ATCCCGCACGACATCAAAGGTCAGGCGATCTACGCGTACGTTACCCTGAACCACGGTGAAGAACCGTCTC
CGGAACTGTACAAAGAAGTTCGTAACTGGGTTCGTAAAGAAATCGGTCCGCTGGCGACCCCGGACGTTCT
GCACTGGACCGACGGTCTGCCGAAAACCCGTTCTGGTAAAATCATGCGTCGTATCCTGCGTAAAATCGCG
GCGGGTGACACCTCTAACCTGGGTGACACCTCTACCCTGGCGGACCCGTCTGTTGTTGACAAACTGATCG
AAGAAAAACAGGCGATCGCGATGCCGTCTCTCGAGCACCACCACCACCACCACTGAGATCCGGCTGCTAA
CAAAGCCCGAAAGGAAGCTGAGTTGGCTGCTGCCACCGCTGAGCAATAACTAGCATAACCCCTTGGGGCC
TCTAAACGGGTCTTGAGGGGTTTTTTGCTGAAAGGAGGAACTATATCCGGAT
