Features (pLannotate 1.2.2; 19 found; start..end, strand, type, name):
    147..165     +  promoter       T7 promoter: promoter for bacteriophage T7 RNA polymerase
    166..190     +  protein_bind   lac operator: The lac repressor binds to the lac operator to inhibit transcription in E. coli. This inhibition can be relieved by adding lactose or isopropyl-β-D-thiogalactopyranoside (IPTG). lac repressor encoded by lacI
    205..227     +  RBS            RBS: efficient ribosome binding site from bacteriophage T7 gene 10 (Olins and Rangwala, 1989)
    235..2190    +  CDS            acs: ACSA_SALTY - Experimental evidence at protein level: Swiss-Prot protein existence level 1. Enables the cell to use acetate during aerobic growth to generate energy via the TCA cycle, and biosynthetic compounds via the glyoxylate shunt. Acetylates CheY, the response regulator involved in flagellar movement and chemotaxis. From Salmonella typhimurium (strain LT2 / SGSC1412 / ATCC 700720).
   2197..2214    +  CDS            9xHis (fragment): 9xHis affinity tag
   2224..2273    +  CDS            SET1 (fragment): solubility-enhancement tag derived from T7 phage gene 10B
   2281..2328    +  terminator     T7 terminator: transcription terminator for bacteriophage T7 RNA polymerase
   2365..2793    +  rep_origin     f1 ori (sequence partly withheld): f1 bacteriophage origin of replication; arrow indicates direction of (+) strand synthesis
   2846..2950    +  promoter       AmpR promoter: bla
   2951..3811    +  CDS            AmpR: β-lactamase; bla; confers resistance to ampicillin, carbenicillin, and related antibiotics
   3982..4570    +  rep_origin     ori: high-copy-number ColE1/pMB1/pBR322/pUC origin of replication
   4756..4895    -  misc_feature   bom: basis of mobility region from pBR322
   4997..5188    -  CDS            rop: Rop protein, which maintains plasmids at low copy number; rop
   5205..5585    +  CDS            YPB1_ECOLX: Protein predicted: Swiss-Prot protein existence level 4. From Escherichia coli.
   5657..5948    -  CDS            TcR (fragment): tetracycline efflux protein; tet; confers resistance to tetracycline
   5963..5984    -  protein_bind   CAP binding site: CAP binding activates transcription in the presence of cAMP. E. coli catabolite activator protein
   5997..7079    -  CDS            lacI: lac repressor; lacI; The lac repressor binds to the lac operator to inhibit transcription in E. coli. This inhibition can be relieved by adding lactose or isopropyl-β-D-thiogalactopyranoside (IPTG).
   7080..7157    -  promoter       lacI promoter: lacI
   7165..125     -  CDS            TcR (fragment) (across the origin): tetracycline efflux protein; tet; confers resistance to tetracycline
>Addgene plasmid #111648 | ACS_10 | addgene full sequence | sequence record 213523 | Addgene NGS Result
AAGCGCTCATGAGCCCGAAGTGGCGAGCCCGATCTTCCCCATCGGTGATGTCGGCGATATAGGCGCCAGC
AACCGCACCTGTGGCGCCGGTGATGCCGGCCACGATGCGTCCGGCGTAGAGGATCGAGATCTCGATCCCG
CGAAATTAATACGACTCACTATAGGGGAATTGTGAGCGGATAACAATTCCCCTCTAGAAATAATTTTGTT
TAACTTTAAGAAGGAGATATACATATGTCTCAGACCCACAAACACCCGGTTCCGCCGAACATCGCGGCGA
ACGCGTGGATCAACCCGGAACAGTACGAAGCGATGTACAAACAGTCTATCAACGACCCGGACACCTTCTG
GCGTGAACAGGGTAAAATCCTGGACTGGATCAAACCGTACACCCGTGTTAAAAACACCTCTTTCGAACCG
GGTAACGTTTCTATCCGTTGGTACGAAGACGGTACCCTGAACCTGGCGTACAACTGCCTGGACCGTCACC
TGGAAGAACGTGGTGACCAGACCGCGATCATCTGGGAAGGTGACGACCCGTCTGAATCTCGTCACATCAC
CTACCGTGAACTGCACCGTGACGTTTGCCGTTTCGCGAACGTTCTGAAAGCGCTGGGTATCAAAAAAGGT
GACGTTGTTGCGATCTACATGCCGATGGTTCCGGAAGCGGCGGTTGCGATGCTGGCGTGCGCGCGTATCG
GTGCGATCCACTCTGTTATCTTCGGTGGTTTCTCTCCGGAAGCGGTTGCGGGTCGTATCATCGACTCTAA
CTCTCGTCTGGTTATCACCGCGGACGAAGGTGTTCGTGCGGGTCGTTCTATCCCGCTGAAAAAGAACGTT
GACGAAGCGCTGAAAAACCCGAACGTTACCTCTGTTGAACACGTTATCGTTTTCAAACGTACCGGTGGTG
ACATCGACTGGCAGGAAGGTCGTGACCTGTGGTGGCGTGACCTGATCGAAAAAGCGTCTCCGGAACACCA
GCCGGAACCGATGAACGCGGAAGACCCGCTGTTCATCCTGTACACCTCTGGTTCTACCGGTAAACCGAAA
GGTGTTCTGCACACCACCGGTGGTTACCTGGTTTACGCGGCGACCACCTTCAAATACGTTTTCGACTACC
ACCCGGGTGACATCTACTGGTGCACCGCGGACGTTGGTTGGGCGACCGGTCACACCTTTCTGCTGTACGG
TCCGCTGGCGTGCGGTGCGACCACCCTGATGTTCGAAGGTGTTCCGAACTGGCCGACCCCGTCTCGTATG
GCGCAGGTTGTTGACAAACACCAGGTTAACATCCTGTATACCGCGCCGACCGCGATCCGTGCGCTGATGG
CGGAAGGTGACAAAGCGATCGAAGGTACCGACCGTTCTTCTCTGCGTATCCTGGGTTCTACCGGTGAACC
GATCAACCCGGAAGCGTGGGAATGGTACTGGAAAAAAATCGGTAACGAACGTTGCCCGGTTGTTGACACC
TGGTGGCAGACCGAAACCGGTGGTGCGATGATCACCCCGCTGCCGGGTGCGATCGAACTGAAACCGGGTT
CTGCGACCCGTCCGTTCTTCGGTGTTCAGCCGGCGCTGGTTGACAACGAAGGTAACCCGCAGGAAGGTGC
GACCGAAGGTAACCTGGTTATCACCGACTCTTGGCCGGGTCAGGCGCGTACCCTGTACGGTGACCACGAA
CGTTTCGAACAGACCTACTTCTCTACCTTCAAAGGTATGTACTTCTCTGGTGACGGTGCGCGTCGTGACG
AAGACGGTTACTACTGGATCACCGGTCGTGTTGACGACGTTCTGAACGTTTCTGGTCACCGTCTGGGTAC
CGCGGAAATCGAATCTGCGCTGGTTGCGCACCCGAAAATCGCGGAAGCGGCGGTTGTTGGTATCCCGCAC
GACATCAAAGGTCAGGCGATCTACGCGTACGTTACCCTGAACCACGGTGAAGAACCGTCTCCGGAACTGT
ACAAAGAAGTTCGTAACTGGGTTCGTAAAGAAATCGGTCCGCTGGCGACCCCGGACGTTCTGCACTGGAC
CGACGGTCTGCCGAAAACCCGTTCTGGTAAAATCATGCGTCGTATCCTGCGTAAAATCGCGGCGGGTGAC
ACCTCTAACCTGGGTGACACCTCTACCCTGGCGGACCCGTCTGTTGTTGACAAACTGATCGAAGAAAAAC
AGGCGATCGCGATGCCGTCTCTCGAGCACCACCACCACCACCACTGAGATCCGGCTGCTAACAAAGCCCG
AAAGGAAGCTGAGTTGGCTGCTGCCACCGCTGAGCAATAACTAGCATAACCCCTTGGGGCCTCTAAACGG
GTCTTGAGGGGTTTTTTGCTGAAAGGAGGAACTATATCCGGATTGGCGAATGGG
[124 nt withheld, positions 2365-2488]
C
[91 nt withheld, positions 2490-2580]
A
[49 nt withheld, positions 2582-2630]
CCTTTGACGTTGGAGTCCACGTTCTTT
[37 nt withheld, positions 2658-2694]
ACCCTATCTCGGTCTATTCTTTTGATTTATAAGGGATTTTGCCGATTTCGGCCTATTGGTTAAAAAATGA
GCTGATTTAACAAAAATTTAACGCGAATTTTAACAAAATATTAACGCTTACAATTTAGGTGGCACTTTTC
GGGGAAATGTGCGCGGAACCCCTATTTGTTTATTTTTCTAAATACATTCAAATATGTATCCGCTCATGAG
ACAATAACCCTGATAAATGCTTCAATAATATTGAAAAAGGAAGAGTATGAGTATTCAACATTTCCGTGTC
GCCCTTATTCCCTTTTTTGCGGCATTTTGCCTTCCTGTTTTTGCTCACCCAGAAACGCTGGTGAAAGTAA
AAGATGCTGAAGATCAGTTGGGTGCACGAGTGGGTTACATCGAACTGGATCTCAACAGCGGTAAGATCCT
TGAGAGTTTTCGCCCCGAAGAACGTTTTCCAATGATGAGCACTTTTAAAGTTCTGCTATGTGGCGCGGTA
TTATCCCGTATTGACGCCGGGCAAGAGCAACTCGGTCGCCGCATACACTATTCTCAGAATGACTTGGTTG
AGTACTCACCAGTCACAGAAAAGCATCTTACGGATGGCATGACAGTAAGAGAATTATGCAGTGCTGCCAT
AACCATGAGTGATAACACTGCGGCCAACTTACTTCTGACAACGATCGGAGGACCGAAGGAGCTAACCGCT
TTTTTGCACAACATGGGGGATCATGTAACTCGCCTTGATCGTTGGGAACCGGAGCTGAATGAAGCCATAC
CAAACGACGAGCGTGACACCACGATGCCTGCAGCAATGGCAACAACGTTGCGCAAACTATTAACTGGCGA
ACTACTTACTCTAGCTTCCCGGCAACAATTAATAGACTGGATGGAGGCGGATAAAGTTGCAGGACCACTT
CTGCGCTCGGCCCTTCCGGCTGGCTGGTTTATTGCTGATAAATCTGGAGCCGGTGAGCGTGGGTCTCGCG
GTATCATTGCAGCACTGGGGCCAGATGGTAAGCCCTCCCGTATCGTAGTTATCTACACGACGGGGAGTCA
GGCAACTATGGATGAACGAAATAGACAGATCGCTGAGATAGGTGCCTCACTGATTAAGCATTGGTAACTG
TCAGACCAAGTTTACTCATATATACTTTAGATTGATTTAAAACTTCATTTTTAATTTAAAAGGATCTAGG
TGAAGATCCTTTTTGATAATCTCATGACCAAAATCCCTTAACGTGAGTTTTCGTTCCACTGAGCGTCAGA
CCCCGTAGAAAAGATCAAAGGATCTTCTTGAGATCCTTTTTTTCTGCGCGTAATCTGCTGCTTGCAAACA
AAAAAACCACCGCTACCAGCGGTGGTTTGTTTGCCGGATCAAGAGCTACCAACTCTTTTTCCGAAGGTAA
CTGGCTTCAGCAGAGCGCAGATACCAAATACTGTCCTTCTAGTGTAGCCGTAGTTAGGCCACCACTTCAA
GAACTCTGTAGCACCGCCTACATACCTCGCTCTGCTAATCCTGTTACCAGTGGCTGCTGCCAGTGGCGAT
AAGTCGTGTCTTACCGGGTTGGACTCAAGACGATAGTTACCGGATAAGGCGCAGCGGTCGGGCTGAACGG
GGGGTTCGTGCACACAGCCCAGCTTGGAGCGAACGACCTACACCGAACTGAGATACCTACAGCGTGAGCT
ATGAGAAAGCGCCACGCTTCCCGAAGGGAGAAAGGCGGACAGGTATCCGGTAAGCGGCAGGGTCGGAACA
GGAGAGCGCACGAGGGAGCTTCCAGGGGGAAACGCCTGGTATCTTTATAGTCCTGTCGGGTTTCGCCACC
TCTGACTTGAGCGTCGATTTTTGTGATGCTCGTCAGGGGGGCGGAGCCTATGGAAAAACGCCAGCAACGC
GGCCTTTTTACGGTTCCTGGCCTTTTGCTGGCCTTTTGCTCACATGTTCTTTCCTGCGTTATCCCCTGAT
TCTGTGGATAACCGTATTACCGCCTTTGAGTGAGCTGATACCGCTCGCCGCAGCCGAACGACCGAGCGCA
GCGAGTCAGTGAGCGAGGAAGCGGAAGAGCGCCTGATGCGGTATTTTCTCCTTACGCATCTGTGCGGTAT
TTCACACCGCAATGGTGCACTCTCAGTACAATCTGCTCTGATGCCGCATAGTTAAGCCAGTATACACTCC
GCTATCGCTACGTGACTGGGTCATGGCTGCGCCCCGACACCCGCCAACACCCGCTGACGCGCCCTGACGG
GCTTGTCTGCTCCCGGCATCCGCTTACAGACAAGCTGTGACCGTCTCCGGGAGCTGCATGTGTCAGAGGT
TTTCACCGTCATCACCGAAACGCGCGAGGCAGCTGCGGTAAAGCTCATCAGCGTGGTCGTGAAGCGATTC
ACAGATGTCTGCCTGTTCATCCGCGTCCAGCTCGTTGAGTTTCTCCAGAAGCGTTAATGTCTGGCTTCTG
ATAAAGCGGGCCATGTTAAGGGCGGTTTTTTCCTGTTTGGTCACTGATGCCTCCGTGTAAGGGGGATTTC
TGTTCATGGGGGTAATGATACCGATGAAACGAGAGAGGATGCTCACGATACGGGTTACTGATGATGAACA
TGCCCGGTTACTGGAACGTTGTGAGGGTAAACAACTGGCGGTATGGATGCGGCGGGACCAGAGAAAAATC
ACTCAGGGTCAATGCCAGCGCTTCGTTAATACAGATGTAGGTGTTCCACAGGGTAGCCAGCAGCATCCTG
CGATGCAGATCCGGAACATAATGGTGCAGGGCGCTGACTTCCGCGTTTCCAGACTTTACGAAACACGGAA
ACCGAAGACCATTCATGTTGTTGCTCAGGTCGCAGACGTTTTGCAGCAGCAGTCGCTTCACGTTCGCTCG
CGTATCGGTGATTCATTCTGCTAACCAGTAAGGCAACCCCGCCAGCCTAGCCGGGTCCTCAACGACAGGA
GCACGATCATGCGCACCCGTGGGGCCGCCATGCCGGCGATAATGGCCTGCTTCTCGCCGAAACGTTTGGT
GGCGGGACCAGTGACGAAGGCTTGAGCGAGGGCGTGCAAGATTCCGAATACCGCAAGCGACAGGCCGATC
ATCGTCGCGCTCCAGCGAAAGCGGTCCTCGCCGAAAATGACCCAGAGCGCTGCCGGCACCTGTCCTACGA
GTTGCATGATAAAGAAGACAGTCATAAGTGCGGCGACGATAGTCATGCCCCGCGCCCACCGGAAGGAGCT
GACTGGGTTGAAGGCTCTCAAGGGCATCGGTCGAGATCCCGGTGCCTAATGAGTGAGCTAACTTACATTA
ATTGCGTTGCGCTCACTGCCCGCTTTCCAGTCGGGAAACCTGTCGTGCCAGCTGCATTAATGAATCGGCC
AACGCGCGGGGAGAGGCGGTTTGCGTATTGGGCGCCAGGGTGGTTTTTCTTTTCACCAGTGAGACGGGCA
ACAGCTGATTGCCCTTCACCGCCTGGCCCTGAGAGAGTTGCAGCAAGCGGTCCACGCTGGTTTGCCCCAG
CAGGCGAAAATCCTGTTTGATGGTGGTTAACGGCGGGATATAACATGAGCTGTCTTCGGTATCGTCGTAT
CCCACTACCGAGATATCCGCACCAACGCGCAGCCCGGACTCGGTAATGGCGCGCATTGCGCCCAGCGCCA
TCTGATCGTTGGCAACCAGCATCGCAGTGGGAACGATGCCCTCATTCAGCATTTGCATGGTTTGTTGAAA
ACCGGACATGGCACTCCAGTCGCCTTCCCGTTCCGCTATCGGCTGAATTTGATTGCGAGTGAGATATTTA
TGCCAGCCAGCCAGACGCAGACGCGCCGAGACAGAACTTAATGGGCCCGATAACAGCGCGATTTGCTGGT
GACCCAATGCGACCAGATGCTCCACGCCCAGTCGCGTACCGTCTTCATGGGAGAAAATAATACTGTTGAT
GGGTGTCTGGTCAGAGACATCAAGAAATAACGCCGGAACATTAGTGCAGGCAGCTTCCACAGCAATGGCA
TCCTGGTCATCCAGCGGATAGTTAATGATCAGCCCACTGACGCGTTGCGCGAGAAGATTGTGCACCGCCG
CTTTACAGGCTTCGACGCCGCTTCGTTCTACCATCGACACCACCACGCTGGCACCCAGTTGATCGGCGCG
AGATTTAATCGCCGCGACAATTTGCGACGGCGCGTGCAGGGCCAGACTGGAGGTGGCAACGCCAATCAGC
AACGACTGTTTGCCCGCCAGTTGTTGTGCCACGCGGTTGGGAATGTAATTCAGCTCCGCCATCGCCGCTT
CCACTTTTTCCCGCGTTTTCGCAGAAACGTGGCTGGCCTGGTTCACCACGCGGGAAACGGTCTGATAAGA
GACACCGGCATACTCTGCGACATCGTATAACGTTACTGGTTTCACATTCACCACCCTGAATTGACTCTCT
TCCGGGCGCTATCATGCCATACCGCGAAAGGTTTTGCGCCATTCGATGGTGTCCGGGATCTCGACGCTCT
CCCTTATGCGACTCCTGCATTAGGAAGCAGCCCAGTAGTAGGTTGAGGCCGTTGAGCACCGCCGCCGCAA
GGAATGGTGCATGCAAGGAGATGGCGCCCAACAGTCCCCCGGCCACGGGGCCTGCCACCATACCCACGCC
GAAAC
